Addgene plasmid #209643: pGL3-MTS-G3635A-R16-FZY2-S100C-UGI-Puro
Purpose: To install m.G3635 mutation on mtDNA
Depositing lab: Bin Shen. Depositing organization: Nanjing Medical University. Publication: Developing mitochondrial base editors with diverse context compatibility and high fidelity via saturated spacer library. Sun H, Wang Z, Shen L, Feng Y, Han L, Qian X, Meng R, Ji K, Liang D, Zhou F, Lou X, Zhang J, Shen B. Nat Commun. 2023 Oct 19;14(1):6625. doi: 10.1038/s41467-023-42359-3. PubMed 37857619.
Backbone
  Vector backbone: pGL3
  Vector type: Mammalian Expression
Growth in bacteria
  Bacterial resistance: Ampicillin, 100 μg/mL
  Growth temperature: 37°C
  Growth strain: DH5alpha
  Copy number: High Copy
Gene/Insert
  Gene/Insert name: R16-FZY2-S100C
  Species: H. sapiens (human)
  Cloning method: Gateway Cloning
Terms and licenses: Academic/Nonprofit Terms; Industry Terms: Not Available to Industry
How to cite: pGL3-MTS-G3635A-R16-FZY2-S100C-UGI-Puro was a gift from Bin Shen (Addgene plasmid # 209643 ; http://n2t.net/addgene:209643 ; RRID:Addgene_209643)
