[The description below was written by a language model from this plasmid's Addgene catalogue record and pLannotate feature annotations shown in this document.]
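Description:
pGL3-MTS-G3635A-R16-FZY2-S100C-UGI-Puro is a 7.2 kb mammalian expression plasmid on a pGL3 backbone, built to install a G3635A substitution in human mitochondrial DNA. It is maintained in E. coli as a high-copy plasmid through a ColE1/pUC-type origin and selected with ampicillin via the bla gene and its native promoter.

The main cassette is driven by the CMV immediate-early enhancer and promoter, with a T7 promoter just upstream of the coding region, and ends in a bovine growth hormone polyadenylation signal. The annotated coding features are fragments matching Xanthomonas TAL effectors (avrXa10 at the amino-terminal end, avrBs3 further downstream). This pattern is typical of a designer TALE DNA-binding array, with the unannotated stretch between them presumably holding the repeat units that specify the target site. Near the carboxy terminus lies UGI, the phage PBS2 uracil-DNA glycosylase inhibitor, which blocks excision of uracil and so favours retention of a C-to-U deamination as a permanent base change. The name also indicates a mitochondrial targeting sequence (MTS) and an "FZY2-S100C" module, but neither is annotated in the feature table, and the record does not define FZY2-S100C. The "R16" label suggests this may be the right-hand arm of a paired TALE editor, though the record does not say so explicitly.

A second cassette places puromycin N-acetyltransferase under the human PGK promoter, allowing enrichment of transfected cells. Short matches to HIV-1 LTR and nef, SV40 large T antigen and a tetracycline resistance gene appear to be non-functional backbone remnants. The construct comes from work developing mitochondrial base editors with broader sequence-context compatibility and higher fidelity.
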