Features (pLannotate 1.2.2; 17 found; start..end, strand, type, name):
      8..387     +  enhancer       CMV enhancer: human cytomegalovirus immediate early enhancer
    388..591     +  promoter       CMV promoter: human cytomegalovirus (CMV) immediate early promoter
    587..620     +  LTR            5' LTR (truncated) (fragment): truncated 5' long terminal repeat (LTR) from HIV-1
    636..654     +  promoter       T7 promoter: promoter for bacteriophage T7 RNA polymerase
    698..1402    +  CDS            avrXa10 (fragment): AVX10_XANOO - Experimental evidence at protein level: Swiss-Prot protein existence level 1. Avirulence protein. Induces the hypersensitive response (HR)in rice plants carrying the resistance gene Xa10. Activity depends on the presence of the core repeat domains; replacement with repeat domains from other proteins (AvrBs3 of X.euvesicatoria (AC P14727) or AvrXa7 of this organism) does not elicit the HR. Probably acts as a transcription factor in its host plant (rice) to induce plant resistance or disease. From Xanthomonas oryzae pv. oryzae.
   2891..3010    +  CDS            avrBs3 (fragment): AVRB3_XANEU - Experimental evidence at protein level: Swiss-Prot protein existence level 1. Avirulence protein. Acts as a transcription factor in C.annuum plants. In susceptible plants lacking the Bs3 resistance gene induces expression of a number of genes, including genes homologous to a family of auxin-induced genes, alpha-expansin genes, pectate lyase, anthocyanidin glucoside rhamnosyl transferase and at least one transcription factor, UPA20. Their expression leads to plant hypertrophy in mesophyll cells, probably mainly mediated by UPA20 (PubMed:17962565). In resistant plants induces the h
   3107..3355    +  CDS            UGI: UNGI_BPPB2 - Experimental evidence at protein level: Swiss-Prot protein existence level 1. This protein binds specifically and reversibly to the host uracil-DNA glycosylase, preventing removal of uracil residues from PBS2 DNA by the host uracil-excision repair system. From Bacillus phage PBS2 (Bacteriophage PBS2).
   3396..3620    +  polyA_signal   bGH poly(A) signal: bovine growth hormone polyadenylation signal
   3627..4137    +  promoter       hPGK promoter: human phosphoglycerate kinase 1 promoter
   4159..4758    +  CDS            PuroR (fragment): puromycin N-acetyltransferase; pac from Streptomyces; confers resistance to puromycin
   4801..4869    +  CDS            nef (fragment): NEF_HV1Z2 - Experimental evidence at protein level: Swiss-Prot protein existence level 1. Extracellular Nef protein targets CD4(+) T-lymphocytes for apoptosis by interacting with CXCR4 surface receptors. From Human immunodeficiency virus type 1 group M subtype D (isolate Z2/CDC-Z34) (HIV-1).
   4905..5026    -  polyA_signal   SV40 poly(A) signal: SV40 polyadenylation signal
   5049..5117    -  CDS            large T antigen (fragment): large T antigen from SV40 (simian virus 40)
   5133..5265    +  CDS            TcR (fragment): tetracycline efflux protein; tet; confers resistance to tetracycline
   5445..6033    -  rep_origin     ori: high-copy-number ColE1/pMB1/pBR322/pUC origin of replication
   6204..7064    -  CDS            AmpR: β-lactamase; bla; confers resistance to ampicillin, carbenicillin, and related antibiotics
   7065..7169    -  promoter       AmpR promoter: bla
>Addgene plasmid #209643 | pGL3-MTS-G3635A-R16-FZY2-S100C-UGI-Puro | addgene full sequence | sequence record 416855 | Addgene NGS Result
ACGCGTTGACATTGATTATTGACTAGTTATTAATAGTAATCAATTACGGGGTCATTAGTTCATAGCCCAT
ATATGGAGTTCCGCGTTACATAACTTACGGTAAATGGCCCGCCTGGCTGACCGCCCAACGACCCCCGCCC
ATTGACGTCAATAATGACGTATGTTCCCATAGTAACGCCAATAGGGACTTTCCATTGACGTCAATGGGTG
GAGTATTTACGGTAAACTGCCCACTTGGCAGTACATCAAGTGTATCATATGCCAAGTACGCCCCCTATTG
ACGTCAATGACGGTAAATGGCCCGCCTGGCATTATGCCCAGTACATGACCTTATGGGACTTTCCTACTTG
GCAGTACATCTACGTATTAGTCATCGCTATTACCATGGTGATGCGGTTTTGGCAGTACATCAATGGGCGT
GGATAGCGGTTTGACTCACGGGGATTTCCAAGTCTCCACCCCATTGACGTCAATGGGAGTTTGTTTTGGC
ACCAAAATCAACGGGACTTTCCAAAATGTCGTAACAACTCCGCCCCATTGACGCAAATGGGCGGTAGGCG
TGTACGGTGGGAGGTCTATATAAGCAGAGCTCTCTGGCTAACTAGAGAACCCACTGCTTACTGGCTTATC
GAAATTAATACGACTCACTATAGGGAGACAAGCTGGCTAGACCATGTTGGGGTTTGTGGGTCGGGTGGCC
GCTGCTCCGGCCTCCGGGGCCTTGCGGAGACTCACCCCTTCAGCGTCGCTGCCCCCAGCTCAGCTCTTAC
TGCGGGCCGCTCCGACGGCGGTCCATCCTGTCAGGGACTATGCGGCGCAAACATCTGAGAGCGGCGGAGG
CGGGAGCCCCGGCGCGGCCGCTGACTACAAGGATGACGACGATAAAGGTAGCGTGGATCTACGCACGCTC
GGCTACAGCCAGCAGCAACAGGAGAAGATCAAACCGAAGGTTCGTTCGACAGTGGCGCAGCACCACGAGG
CACTGGTCGGCCATGGGTTTACACACGCGCACATCGTTGCGCTCAGCCAACACCCGGCAGCGTTAGGGAC
CGTCGCTGTCAAGTATCAGGACATGATCGCAGCGTTGCCAGAGGCGACACACGAAGCGATCGTTGGCGTC
GGCAAACGGGGCGCCGGCGCACGCGCTCTGGAGGCCTTGCTCACGGTGGCGGGAGAGTTGAGAGGTCCAC
CGTTACAGTTGGACACAGGCCAACTTCTCAAGATTGCAAAACGTGGCGGCGTGACCGCAGTGGAGGCAGT
GCATGCATGGCGCAATGCACTGACGGGTGCCCCCCTGAACCTGACCCCGGAGCAGGTGGTGGCCATCGCT
AGTCATGACGGTGGCAAACAGGCTCTTGAAACCGTCCAACGCCTTCTACCAGTTCTCTGTCAAGCCCACG
GACTAACCCCAGCGCAAGTTGTAGCGATTGCTAGTAATATTGGTGGCAAACAGGCTCTTGAGACGGTTCA
GCGCCTCCTTCCAGTTCTCTGTCAAGCCCACGGACTCACCCCAGATCAGGTTGTAGCGATTGCTAGTAAC
AATGGTGGCAAACAGGCTCTTGAAACCGTACAGCGCCTACTGCCAGTTCTCTGTCAAGCCCACGGTCTGA
CTCCGGAGCAAGTTGTAGCGATTGCTAGTAATATTGGTGGCAAACAGGCTCTTGAGACGGTTCAGCGCCT
CCTTCCAGTTCTCTGTCAAGCCCACGGACTCACCCCAGATCAAGTGGTAGCGATTGCTAGTAACAATGGT
GGCAAACAGGCTCTTGAAACCGTACAGCGCCTACTGCCAGTTCTCTGTCAAGCCCACGGTCTGACTCCGG
AGCAAGTTGTAGCGATTGCTAGTAACAATGGTGGCAAACAGGCTCTTGAAACCGTACAGCGCCTACTGCC
AGTTCTCTGTCAAGCCCACGGTCTGACTCCGGAGCAAGTTGTAGCGATTGCTAGTAATATTGGTGGCAAA
CAGGCTCTTGAGACGGTTCAGCGCCTCCTTCCAGTTCTCTGTCAAGCCCACGGACTCACCCCAGATCAAG
TTGTAGCGATTGCTAGTAATGGGGGTGGCAAACAGGCTCTTGAGACTGTTCAGCGCCTTCTACCAGTTCT
CTGTCAAGCCCACGGCCTGACGCCCGAGCAAGTTGTAGCAATTGCTAGTAATGGGGGTGGCAAACAGGCT
CTTGAGACTGTTCAGCGCCTTCTACCAGTTCTCTGTCAAGCCCACGGCCTGACGCCCGAGCAAGTTGTAG
CGATTGCTAGTAACAATGGTGGCAAACAGGCTCTTGAAACCGTACAGCGCCTACTGCCAGTTCTCTGTCA
AGCCCACGGTCTGACTCCGGAGCAAGTTGTAGCGATTGCTAGTAATATTGGTGGCAAACAGGCTCTTGAG
ACGGTTCAGCGCCTCCTTCCAGTTCTCTGTCAAGCCCACGGACTCACCCCAGATCAAGTTGTAGCGATTG
CTAGTAACAATGGTGGCAAACAGGCTCTTGAAACCGTACAGCGCCTACTGCCAGTTCTCTGTCAAGCCCA
CGGTCTGACTCCGGAGCAAGTTGTAGCGATAGCCAGTAATGGGGGTGGCAAACAGGCTCTTGAGACTGTT
CAGCGCCTTCTACCAGTTCTCTGTCAAGCCCACGGCCTGACGCCCGAGCAAGTTGTAGCGATTGCTAGTA
ATATTGGTGGCAAACAGGCTCTTGAGACGGTTCAGCGCCTCCTTCCAGTTCTCTGTCAAGCCCACGGACT
CACCCCAGATCAAGTTGTAGCGATTGCAAGTAATATTGGTGGCAAACAGGCTCTTGAGACGGTTCAGCGC
CTCCTTCCAGTTCTCTGTCAAGCCCACGGACTCACCCCAGATCAAGTTGTAGCGATTGCTTCCAATATTG
GCGGCAGGCCGGCGCTGGAGAGCATTGTTGCCCAGTTATCTCGCCCTGATCCGGCGTTGGCCGCGTTGAC
CAACGACCACCTCGTCGCGCTAGCCTGCCTCGGCGGACGTCCTGCGCTGGATGCAGTGAAAAAGGGATTG
GGAGGCTCCAGGGCAATCGATTACGTCAAGACCTACACCGGCACCAGCAACGATCCAAAGATCAGCCCAA
GGTACAAGGGCAACTCTGGAGGCAGCACCAACCTGTCTGACATCATCGAGAAGGAGACAGGCAAGCAGCT
GGTCATCCAGGAGAGCATCCTGATGCTGCCCGAAGAAGTCGAAGAAGTGATCGGAAACAAGCCTGAGAGC
GATATCCTGGTCCATACCGCCTACGACGAGAGTACCGACGAAAATGTGATGCTGCTGACATCCGACGCCC
CAGAGTATAAGCCCTGGGCTCTGGTCATCCAGGATTCCAACGGAGAGAACAAAATCAAAATGCTGTAATC
TAGAGGGCCCGTTTAAACCCGCTGATCAGCCTCGACTGTGCCTTCTAGTTGCCAGCCATCTGTTGTTTGC
CCCTCCCCCGTGCCTTCCTTGACCCTGGAAGGTGCCACTCCCACTGTCCTTTCCTAATAAAATGAGGAAA
TTGCATCGCATTGTCTGAGTAGGTGTCATTCTATTCTGGGGGGTGGGGTGGGGCAGGACAGCAAGGGGGA
GGATTGGGAAGACAATAGCAGGCATGCTGGGGATGCGGTGGGCTCTATGGCTCGAGGGGGTTGGGGTTGC
GCCTTTTCCAAGGCAGCCCTGGGTTTGCGCAGGGACGCGGCTGCTCTGGGCGTGGTTCCGGGAAACGCAG
CGGCGCCGACCCTGGGACTCGCACATTCTTCACGTCCGTTCGCAGCGTCACCCGGATCTTCGCCGCTACC
CTTGTGGGCCCCCCGGCGACGCTTCCTGCTCCGCCCCTAAGTCGGGAAGGTTCCTTGCGGTTCGCGGCGT
GCCGGACGTGACAAACGGAAGCCGCACGTCTCACTAGTACCCTCGCAGACGGACAGCGCCAGGGAGCAAT
GGCAGCGCGCCGACCGCGATGGGCTGTGGCCAATAGCGGCTGCTCAGCAGGGCGCGCCGAGAGCAGCGGC
CGGGAAGGGGCGGTGCGGGAGGCGGGGTGTGGGGCGGTAGTGTGGGCCCTGTTCCTGCCCGCGCGGTGTT
CCGCATTCTGCAAGCCTCCGGAGCGCACGTCGGCAGTCGGCTCCCTCGTTGACCGAATCACCGACCTCTC
TCCCCAGGGGGATCCACCGGAGCTTACCATGACCGAGTACAAGCCCACGGTGCGCCTCGCCACCCGCGAC
GACGTCCCCAGGGCCGTACGCACCCTCGCCGCCGCGTTCGCCGACTACCCCGCCACGCGCCACACCGTCG
ATCCGGACCGCCACATCGAGCGGGTCACCGAGCTGCAAGAACTCTTCCTCACGCGCGTCGGGCTCGACAT
CGGCAAGGTGTGGGTCGCGGACGACGGCGCCGCGGTGGCGGTCTGGACCACGCCGGAGAGCGTCGAAGCG
GGGGCGGTGTTCGCCGAGATCGGCCCGCGCATGGCCGAGTTGAGCGGTTCCCGGCTGGCCGCGCAGCAAC
AGATGGAAGGCCTCCTGGCGCCGCACCGGCCCAAGGAGCCCGCGTGGTTCCTGGCCACCGTCGGCGTCTC
GCCCGACCACCAGGGCAAGGGTCTGGGCAGCGCCGTCGTGCTCCCCGGAGTGGAGGCGGCCGAGCGCGCC
GGGGTGCCCGCCTTCCTGGAAACCTCCGCGCCCCGCAACCTCCCCTTCTACGAGCGGCTCGGCTTCACCG
TCACCGCCGACGTCGAGGTGCCCGAAGGACCGCGCACCTGGTGCATGACCCGCAAGCCCGGTGCCTGACG
CCCGCCCCACGACCCGCAGCGCCCGACCGAAAGGAGCGCACGACCCCATGCATCGGTACCTTTAAGACCA
ATGACTTACAAGGCAGCTGTAGATCTTAGCCACTTTCTAGAGTCGGGGCGGCCGGCCGCTTCGAGCAGAC
ATGATAAGATACATTGATGAGTTTGGACAAACCACAACTAGAATGCAGTGAAAAAAATGCTTTATTTGTG
AAATTTGTGATGCTATTGCTTTATTTGTAACCATTATAAGCTGCAATAAACAAGTTAACAACAACAATTG
CATTCATTTTATGTTTCAGGTTCAGGGGGAGGTGTGGGAGGTTTTTTAAAGCAAGTAAAACCTCTACAAA
TGTGGTAAAATCGATAAGGATCCGTCGACCGATGCCCTTGAGAGCCTTCAACCCAGTCAGCTCCTTCCGG
TGGGCGCGGGGCATGACTATCGTCGCCGCACTTATGACTGTCTTCTTTATCATGCAACTCGTAGGACAGG
TGCCGGCAGCGCTCTTCCGCTTCCTCGCTCACTGACTCGCTGCGCTCGGTCGTTCGGCTGCGGCGAGCGG
TATCAGCTCACTCAAAGGCGGTAATACGGTTATCCACAGAATCAGGGGATAACGCAGGAAAGAACATGTG
AGCAAAAGGCCAGCAAAAGGCCAGGAACCGTAAAAAGGCCGCGTTGCTGGCGTTTTTCCATAGGCTCCGC
CCCCCTGACGAGCATCACAAAAATCGACGCTCAAGTCAGAGGTGGCGAAACCCGACAGGACTATAAAGAT
ACCAGGCGTTTCCCCCTGGAAGCTCCCTCGTGCGCTCTCCTGTTCCGACCCTGCCGCTTACCGGATACCT
GTCCGCCTTTCTCCCTTCGGGAAGCGTGGCGCTTTCTCATAGCTCACGCTGTAGGTATCTCAGTTCGGTG
TAGGTCGTTCGCTCCAAGCTGGGCTGTGTGCACGAACCCCCCGTTCAGCCCGACCGCTGCGCCTTATCCG
GTAACTATCGTCTTGAGTCCAACCCGGTAAGACACGACTTATCGCCACTGGCAGCAGCCACTGGTAACAG
GATTAGCAGAGCGAGGTATGTAGGCGGTGCTACAGAGTTCTTGAAGTGGTGGCCTAACTACGGCTACACT
AGAAGAACAGTATTTGGTATCTGCGCTCTGCTGAAGCCAGTTACCTTCGGAAAAAGAGTTGGTAGCTCTT
GATCCGGCAAACAAACCACCGCTGGTAGCGGTGGTTTTTTTGTTTGCAAGCAGCAGATTACGCGCAGAAA
AAAAGGATCTCAAGAAGATCCTTTGATCTTTTCTACGGGGTCTGACGCTCAGTGGAACGAAAACTCACGT
TAAGGGATTTTGGTCATGAGATTATCAAAAAGGATCTTCACCTAGATCCTTTTAAATTAAAAATGAAGTT
TTAAATCAATCTAAAGTATATATGAGTAAACTTGGTCTGACAGTTACCAATGCTTAATCAGTGAGGCACC
TATCTCAGCGATCTGTCTATTTCGTTCATCCATAGTTGCCTGACTCCCCGTCGTGTAGATAACTACGATA
CGGGAGGGCTTACCATCTGGCCCCAGTGCTGCAATGATACCGCGGGACCCACGCTCACCGGCTCCAGATT
TATCAGCAATAAACCAGCCAGCCGGAAGGGCCGAGCGCAGAAGTGGTCCTGCAACTTTATCCGCCTCCAT
CCAGTCTATTAATTGTTGCCGGGAAGCTAGAGTAAGTAGTTCGCCAGTTAATAGTTTGCGCAACGTTGTT
GCCATTGCTACAGGCATCGTGGTGTCACGCTCGTCGTTTGGTATGGCTTCATTCAGCTCCGGTTCCCAAC
GATCAAGGCGAGTTACATGATCCCCCATGTTGTGCAAAAAAGCGGTTAGCTCCTTCGGTCCTCCGATCGT
TGTCAGAAGTAAGTTGGCCGCAGTGTTATCACTCATGGTTATGGCAGCACTGCATAATTCTCTTACTGTC
ATGCCATCCGTAAGATGCTTTTCTGTGACTGGTGAGTACTCAACCAAGTCATTCTGAGAATAGTGTATGC
GGCGACCGAGTTGCTCTTGCCCGGCGTCAATACGGGATAATACCGCGCCACATAGCAGAACTTTAAAAGT
GCTCATCATTGGAAAACGTTCTTCGGGGCGAAAACTCTCAAGGATCTTACCGCTGTTGAGATCCAGTTCG
ATGTAACCCACTCGTGCACCCAACTGATCTTCAGCATCTTTTACTTTCACCAGCGTTTCTGGGTGAGCAA
AAACAGGAAGGCAAAATGCCGCAAAAAAGGGAATAAGGGCGACACGGAAATGTTGAATACTCATACTCTT
CCTTTTTCAATATTATTGAAGCATTTATCAGGGTTATTGTCTCATGAGCGGATACATATTTGAATGTATT
TAGAAAAATAAACAAATAGGGGTTCCGCGCACATTTCCCCGAAAAGTGCCACCTG
